Addgene plasmid #168405: pTL344
Purpose: pGBKT7 yeast two-hybrid plasmid
Depositing lab: Sophien Kamoun. Depositing organization: Sainsbury Laboratory, Norwich. Publication: A single amino acid polymorphism in a conserved effector of the multihost blast fungus pathogen expands host-target binding spectrum. Bentham AR, Petit-Houdenot Y, Win J, Chuma I, Terauchi R, Banfield MJ, Kamoun S, Langner T. PLoS Pathog. 2021 Nov 10;17(11):e1009957. doi: 10.1371/journal.ppat.1009957. eCollection 2021 Nov. PubMed 34758051.
Backbone
  Vector backbone: pGBKT7
  Vector type: Yeast Expression
Growth in bacteria
  Bacterial resistance: Kanamycin, 50 μg/mL
  Growth temperature: 37°C
  Growth strain: DH5alpha
  Copy number: High Copy
Gene/Insert
  Gene/Insert name: OsaHIP32
  Species: Oryza sativa
  Cloning method: Unknown
Terms and licenses: Academic/Nonprofit Terms; Industry Terms: Not Available to Industry
How to cite: pTL344 was a gift from Sophien Kamoun (Addgene plasmid # 168405 ; http://n2t.net/addgene:168405 ; RRID:Addgene_168405)
