[The description below was written by a language model from this plasmid's Addgene catalogue record and pLannotate feature annotations shown in this document.]
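Description:
pTL344 is a yeast two-hybrid "bait" plasmid built on the pGBKT7 backbone, carrying OsaHIP32 from rice (Oryza sativa). It is a shuttle vector. In E. coli it replicates at high copy from a ColE1/pUC-type origin and is selected with kanamycin through the Tn5 aminoglycoside phosphotransferase gene (NeoR/KanR), which is driven by the AmpR (bla) promoter. In Saccharomyces cerevisiae it is maintained episomally by the 2μ origin and selected by complementation of tryptophan auxotrophy with the TRP1 marker and its native promoter. An f1 origin is also present, along with several small backbone remnants (lac promoter/operator, lacI, lacZα, rop, bom and ble fragments) that play no role in the assay.

The expression cassette runs from the yeast ADH1 promoter into the GAL4 DNA-binding domain, followed by a T7 promoter, the cloning region, and then the T7 and ADH1 terminators. The annotation tool did not label the insert. However, the unannotated interval between the T7 promoter and the T7 terminator is where OsaHIP32 would be expected to sit, expressed as a fusion to the C-terminus of the GAL4 DNA-binding domain. The T7 promoter in this position generally allows in vitro transcription and translation of the insert without the GAL4 portion. The record does not give the cloning method or the exact boundaries of the insert.

In use, a plasmid like this is co-transformed with a GAL4 activation-domain "prey" plasmid. Interaction between bait and prey reconstitutes GAL4 activity and switches on reporter genes in the yeast strain. The associated publication concerns host-target binding by a conserved blast fungus effector, which suggests this rice protein was tested as a candidate effector target.
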