Features (pLannotate 1.2.2; 23 found; start..end, strand, type, name):
     30..734     +  promoter       ADH1 promoter: S. cerevisiae ADH1; promoter for alcohol dehydrogenase 1
    762..1202    +  CDS            GAL4 DNA binding domain: DNA binding domain of the GAL4 transcriptional activator; Saccharomyces cerevisiae GAL4 (truncated)
   1213..1231    +  promoter       T7 promoter: promoter for bacteriophage T7 RNA polymerase
   1616..1663    +  terminator     T7 terminator: transcription terminator for bacteriophage T7 RNA polymerase
   1690..1877    +  terminator     ADH1 terminator: S. cerevisiae ADH1; transcription terminator for the S. cerevisiae alcohol dehydrogenase 1 (ADH1) gene
   1925..1941    -  protein_bind   lac operator: The lac repressor binds to the lac operator to inhibit transcription in E. coli. This inhibition can be relieved by adding lactose or isopropyl-β-D-thiogalactopyranoside (IPTG). lac repressor encoded by lacI
   1949..1979    -  promoter       lac promoter: promoter for the E. coli lac operon
   1994..2015    -  protein_bind   CAP binding site: CAP binding activates transcription in the presence of cAMP. E. coli catabolite activator protein
   2028..2120    -  CDS            lacI (fragment): lac repressor; lacI; The lac repressor binds to the lac operator to inhibit transcription in E. coli. This inhibition can be relieved by adding lactose or isopropyl-β-D-thiogalactopyranoside (IPTG).
   2303..2891    -  rep_origin     ori: high-copy-number ColE1/pMB1/pBR322/pUC origin of replication
   3113..3129    +  polyA_signal   bGH poly(A) signal (fragment): bovine growth hormone polyadenylation signal
   3220..3267    -  polyA_signal   HSV TK poly(A) signal: herpes simplex virus thymidine kinase polyadenylation signal (Cole and Stacy, 1985)
   3326..3478    -  CDS            ble (fragment): BLE_KLEPN - Experimental evidence at protein level: Swiss-Prot protein existence level 1. Binding protein with a strong affinity to the bleomycin family of antibiotics. Binds to CL990; an antimitotic-antibiotic compound. From Klebsiella pneumoniae.
   3499..4293    -  CDS            NeoR/KanR: aminoglycoside phosphotransferase from Tn5; aph(3')-II (or nptII); confers resistance to neomycin, kanamycin, and G418 (Geneticin®)
   4294..4398    -  promoter       AmpR promoter: bla
   4425..5767    -  rep_origin     2μ ori: yeast 2μ plasmid origin of replication
   5835..5870    +  CDS            rop (fragment): Rop protein, which maintains plasmids at low copy number; rop
   5972..6021    +  misc_feature   bom (fragment): basis of mobility region from pBR322
   6160..6307    +  promoter       TRP1 promoter: S. cerevisiae TRP1
   6308..6982    +  CDS            TRP1: phosphoribosylanthranilate isomerase, required for tryptophan biosynthesis; S. cerevisiae TRP1; yeast auxotrophic marker
   7033..7084    +  misc_feature   bom (fragment): basis of mobility region from pBR322
   7112..7540    -  rep_origin     f1 ori (sequence partly withheld): f1 bacteriophage origin of replication; arrow indicates direction of (+) strand synthesis
   7544..29      -  CDS            lacZα (fragment) (across the origin): LacZα fragment of β-galactosidase; lacZ fragment
>Addgene plasmid #168405 | pTL344 | addgene full sequence | sequence record 349803 | Addgene NGS Result
CGGTGCGGGCCTCTTCGCTATTACGCCAGATCCTTTTGTTGTTTCCGGGTGTACAATATGGACTTCCTCT
TTTCTGGCAACCAAACCCATACATCGGGATTCCTATAATACCTTCGTTGGTCTCCCTAACATGTAGGTGG
CGGAGGGGAGATATACAATAGAACAGATACCAGACAAGACATAATGGGCTAAACAAGACTACACCAATTA
CACTGCCTCATTGATGGTGGTACATAACGAACTAATACTGTAGCCCTAGACTTGATAGCCATCATCATAT
CGAAGTTTCACTACCCTTTTTCCATTTGCCATCTATTGAAGTAATAATAGGCGCATGCAACTTCTTTTCT
TTTTTTTTCTTTTCTCTCTCCCCCGTTGTTGTCTCACCATATCCGCAATGACAAAAAAATGATGGAAGAC
ACTAAAGGAAAAAATTAACGACAAAGACAGCACCAACAGATGTCGTTGTTCCAGAGCTGATGAGGGGTAT
CTCGAAGCACACGAAACTTTTTCCTTCCTTCATTCACGCACACTACTCTCTAATGAGCAACGGTATACGG
CCTTCCTTCCAGTTACTTGAATTTGAAATAAAAAAAAGTTTGCTGTCTTGCTATCAAGTATAAATAGACC
TGCAATTATTAATCTTTTGTTTCCTCGTCATTGTTCTCGTTCCCTTTCTTCCTTGTTTCTTTTTCTGCAC
AATATTTCAAGCTATACCAAGCATACAATCAACTCCAAGCTTGAAGCAAGCCTCCTGAAAGATGAAGCTA
CTGTCTTCTATCGAACAAGCATGCGATATTTGCCGACTTAAAAAGCTCAAGTGCTCCAAAGAAAAACCGA
AGTGCGCCAAGTGTCTGAAGAACAACTGGGAGTGTCGCTACTCTCCCAAAACCAAAAGGTCTCCGCTGAC
TAGGGCACATCTGACAGAAGTGGAATCAAGGCTAGAAAGACTGGAACAGCTATTTCTACTGATTTTTCCT
CGAGAAGACCTTGACATGATTTTGAAAATGGATTCTTTACAGGATATAAAAGCATTGTTAACAGGATTAT
TTGTACAAGATAATGTGAATAAAGATGCCGTCACAGATAGATTGGCTTCAGTGGAGACTGATATGCCTCT
AACATTGAGACAGCATAGAATAAGTGCGACATCATCATCGGAAGAGAGTAGTAACAAAGGTCAAAGACAG
TTGACTGTATCGCCGGAATTTGTAATACGACTCACTATAGGGCGAGCCGCCATCATGGAGGAGCAGAAGC
TGATCTCAGAGGAGGACCTGCATATGGCCATGGAGGCCGAATTCGTGGCCGAAGCCGTGATTAGCGTTCC
GGTGCATTGCGATGGCTGCGCCCGCAAACTGCGTCGTAGCGTGCAGCGCCTGGATGGTGTGGAAGAAGTG
ACCGTGGATTGCCGCACCAACACCGTGATTGTGCGTGGCCCGAAAGCAGCAGTTGATCCTGCCGGTATTG
TGGAAGTGCTGGATCGCCGCACCGGTAAAAAAGCACTGCTGCTGAGCAGCCTGCCGAGCGCAAATCTGAA
ACCGCCGCTGAGCCCGGAAAAACGCAGCAGCGAAACCGCCAAAAAAGGATCCGTCGACCTGCAGCGGCCG
CATAACTAGCATAACCCCTTGGGGCCTCTAAACGGGTCTTGAGGGGTTTTTTGCGCGCTTGCAGCCAAGC
TAATTCCGGGCGAATTTCTTATGATTTATGATTTTTATTATTAAATAAGTTATAAAAAAAATAAGTGTAT
ACAAATTTTAAAGTGACTCTTAGGTTTTAAAACGAAAATTCTTATTCTTGAGTAACTCTTTCCTGTAGGT
CAGGTTGCTTTCTCAGGTATAGCATGAGGTCGCTCTTATTGACCACACCTCTACCGGCATGCAAGCTTGG
CGTAATCATGGTCATAGCTGTTTCCTGTGTGAAATTGTTATCCGCTCACAATTCCACACAACATACGAGC
CGGAAGCATAAAGTGTAAAGCCTGGGGTGCCTAATGAGTGAGCTAACTCACATTAATTGCGTTGCGCTCA
CTGCCCGCTTTCCAGTCGGGAAACCTGTCGTGCCAGCTGCATTAATGAATCGGCCAACGCGCGGGGAGAG
GCGGTTTGCGTATTGGGCGCTCTTCCGCTTCCTCGCTCACTGACTCGCTGCGCTCGGTCGTTCGGCTGCG
GCGAGCGGTATCAGCTCACTCAAAGGCGGTAATACGGTTATCCACAGAATCAGGGGATAACGCAGGAAAG
AACATGTGAGCAAAAGGCCAGCAAAAGGCCAGGAACCGTAAAAAGGCCGCGTTGCTGGCGTTTTTCCATA
GGCTCCGCCCCCCTGACGAGCATCACAAAAATCGACGCTCAAGTCAGAGGTGGCGAAACCCGACAGGACT
ATAAAGATACCAGGCGTTTCCCCCTGGAAGCTCCCTCGTGCGCTCTCCTGTTCCGACCCTGCCGCTTACC
GGATACCTGTCCGCCTTTCTCCCTTCGGGAAGCGTGGCGCTTTCTCATAGCTCACGCTGTAGGTATCTCA
GTTCGGTGTAGGTCGTTCGCTCCAAGCTGGGCTGTGTGCACGAACCCCCCGTTCAGCCCGACCGCTGCGC
CTTATCCGGTAACTATCGTCTTGAGTCCAACCCGGTAAGACACGACTTATCGCCACTGGCAGCAGCCACT
GGTAACAGGATTAGCAGAGCGAGGTATGTAGGCGGTGCTACAGAGTTCTTGAAGTGGTGGCCTAACTACG
GCTACACTAGAAGAACAGTATTTGGTATCTGCGCTCTGCTGAAGCCAGTTACCTTCGGAAAAAGAGTTGG
TAGCTCTTGATCCGGCAAACAAACCACCGCTGGTAGCGGTGGTTTTTTTGTTTGCAAGCAGCAGATTACG
CGCAGAAAAAAAGGATCTCAAGAAGATCCTTTGATCTTTTCTACGGGGTCTGACGCTCAGTGGAACGAAA
ACTCACGTTAAGGGATTTTGGTCATGAGATTATCAAAAAGGATCTTCACCTAGATCCTTTTAAATTAAAA
ATGAAGTTTTAAATCAATCTAAAGTATATATGAGTAACCTGAGGCTATGGCAGGGCCTGCCGCCCCGACG
TTGGCTGCGAGCCCTGGGCCTTCACCCGAACTTGGGGGGTGGGGTGGGGAAAAGGAAGAAACGCGGGCGT
ATTGGCCCCAATGGGGTCTCGGTGGGGTATCGACAGAGTGCCAGCCCTGGGACCGAACCCCGCGTTTATG
AACAAACGACCCAACACCGTGCGTTTTATTCTGTCTTTTTATTGCCGTCATAGCGCGGGTTCCTTCCGGT
ATTGTCTCCTTCCGTGTTTCAGTTAGCCTCCCCCTAGGGTGGGCGAAGAACTCCAGCATGAGATCCCCGC
GCTGGAGGATCATCCAGCCGGCGTCCCGGAAAACGATTCCGAAGCCCAACCTTTCATAGAAGGCGGCGGT
GGAATCGAAATCTCGTGATGGCAGGTTGGGCGTCGCTTGGTCGGTCATTTCGAACCCCAGAGTCCCGCTC
AGAAGAACTCGTCAAGAAGGCGATAGAAGGCGATGCGCTGCGAATCGGGAGCGGCGATACCGTAAAGCAC
GAGGAAGCGGTCAGCCCATTCGCCGCCAAGCTCTTCAGCAATATCACGGGTAGCCAACGCTATGTCCTGA
TAGCGGTCCGCCACACCCAGCCGGCCACAGTCGATGAATCCAGAAAAGCGGCCATTTTCCACCATGATAT
TCGGCAAGCAGGCATCGCCATGAGTCACGACGAGATCCTCGCCGTCGGGCATGCTCGCCTTGAGCCTGGC
GAACAGTTCGGCTGGCGCGAGCCCCTGATGCTCTTCGTCCAGATCATCCTGATCGACAAGACCGGCTTCC
ATCCGAGTACGTGCTCGCTCGATGCGATGTTTCGCTTGGTGGTCGAATGGGCAGGTAGCCGGATCAAGCG
TATGCAGCCGCCGCATTGCATCAGCCATGATGGATACTTTCTCGGCAGGAGCAAGGTGAGATGACAGGAG
ATCCTGCCCCGGCACTTCGCCCAATAGCAGCCAGTCCCTTCCCGCTTCAGTGACAACGTCGAGCACAGCT
GCGCAAGGAACGCCCGTCGTGGCCAGCCACGATAGCCGCGCTGCCTCGTCTTGCAGTTCATTCAGGGCAC
CGGACAGGTCGGTCTTGACAAAAAGAACCGGGCGCCCCTGCGCTGACAGCCGGAACACGGCGGCATCAGA
GCAGCCGATTGTCTGTTGTGCCCAGTCATAGCCGAATAGCCTCTCCACCCAAGCGGCCGGAGAACCTGCG
TGCAATCCATCTTGTTCAATCATACTCTTCCTTTTTCAATATTATTGAAGCATTTATCAGGGTTATTGTC
TCATGAGCGGATACATATTTGAATGTATTTAGAAAAATAAACAAATAGGGGTTCCGCGCACATTTCCCCG
AAAAGTGCCACCTGAACGAAGCATCTGTGCTTCATTTTGTAGAACAAAAATGCAACGCGAGAGCGCTAAT
TTTTCAAACAAAGAATCTGAGCTGCATTTTTACAGAACAGAAATGCAACGCGAAAGCGCTATTTTACCAA
CGAAGAATCTGTGCTTCATTTTTGTAAAACAAAAATGCAACGCGAGAGCGCTAATTTTTCAAACAAAGAA
TCTGAGCTGCATTTTTACAGAACAGAAATGCAACGCGAGAGCGCTATTTTACCAACAAAGAATCTATACT
TCTTTTTTGTTCTACAAAAATGCATCCCGAGAGCGCTATTTTTCTAACAAAGCATCTTAGATTACTTTTT
TTCTCCTTTGTGCGCTCTATAATGCAGTCTCTTGATAACTTTTTGCACTGTAGGTCCGTTAAGGTTAGAA
GAAGGCTACTTTGGTGTCTATTTTCTCTTCCATAAAAAAAGCCTGACTCCACTTCCCGCGTTTACTGATT
ACTAGCGAAGCTGCGGGTGCATTTTTTCAAGATAAAGGCATCCCCGATTATATTCTATACCGATGTGGAT
TGCGCATACTTTGTGAACAGAAAGTGATAGCGTTGATGATTCTTCATTGGTCAGAAAATTATGAACGGTT
TCTTCTATTTTGTCTCTATATACTACGTATAGGAAATGTTTACATTTTCGTATTGTTTTCGATTCACTCT
ATGAATAGTTCTTACTACAATTTTTTTGTCTAAAGAGTAATACTAGAGATAAACATAAAAAATGTAGAGG
TCGAGTTTAGATGCAAGTTCAAGGAGCGAAAGGTGGATGGGTAGGTTATATAGGGATATAGCACAGAGAT
ATATAGCAAAGAGATACTTTTGAGCAATGTTTGTGGAAGCGGTATTCGCAATATTTTAGTAGCTCGTTAC
AGTCCGGTGCGTTTTTGGTTTTTTGAAAGTGCGTCTTCAGAGCGCTTTTGGTTTTCAAAAGCGCTCTGAA
GTTCCTATACTTTCTAGAGAATAGGAACTTCGGAATAGGAACTTCAAAGCGTTTCCGAAAACGAGCGCTT
CCGAAAATGCAACGCGAGCTGCGCACATACAGCTCACTGTTCACGTCGCACCTATATCTGCGTGTTGCCT
GTATATATATATACATGAGAAGAACGGCATAGTGCGTGTTTATGCTTAAATGCGTACTTATATGCGTCTA
TTTATGTAGGATGAAAGGTAGTCTAGTACCTCCTGTGATATTATCCCATTCCATGCGGGGTATCGTATGC
TTCCTTCAGCACTACCCTTTAGCTGTTCTATATGCTGCCACTCCTCAATTGGATTAGTCTCATCCTTCAA
TGCTATCATTTCCTTTGATATTGGATCATACTAAGAAACCATTATTATCATGACATTAACCTATAAAAAT
AGGCGTATCACGAGGCCCTTTCGTCTCGCGCGTTTCGGTGATGACGGTGAAAACCTCTGACACATGCAGC
TCCCGGAGACGGTCACAGCTTGTCTGTAAGCGGATGCCGGGAGCAGACAAGCCCGTCAGGGCGCGTCAGC
GGGTGTTGGCGGGTGTCGGGGCTGGCTTAACTATGCGGCATCAGAGCAGATTGTACTGAGAGTGCACCAT
AGATCAACGACATTACTATATATATAATATAGGAAGCATTTAATAGAACAGCATCGTAATATATGTGTAC
TTTGCAGTTATGACGCCAGATGGCAGTAGTGGAAGATATTCTTTATTGAAAAATAGCTTGTCACCTTACG
TACAATCTTGATCCGGAGCTTTTCTTTTTTTGCCGATTAAGAATTAATTCGGTCGAAAAAAGAAAAGGAG
AGGGCCAAGAGGGAGGGCATTGGTGACTATTGAGCACGTGAGTATACGTGATTAAGCACACAAAGGCAGC
TTGGAGTATGTCTGTTATTAATTTCACAGGTAGTTCTGGTCCATTGGTGAAAGTTTGCGGCTTGCAGAGC
ACAGAGGCCGCAGAATGTGCTCTAGATTCCGATGCTGACTTGCTGGGTATTATATGTGTGCCCAATAGAA
AGAGAACAATTGACCCGGTTATTGCAAGGAAAATTTCAAGTCTTGTAAAAGCATATAAAAATAGTTCAGG
CACTCCGAAATACTTGGTTGGCGTGTTTCGTAATCAACCTAAGGAGGATGTTTTGGCTCTGGTCAATGAT
TACGGCATTGATATCGTCCAACTGCATGGAGATGAGTCGTGGCAAGAATACCAAGAGTTCCTCGGTTTGC
CAGTTATTAAAAGACTCGTATTTCCAAAAGACTGCAACATACTACTCAGTGCAGCTTCACAGAAACCTCA
TTCGTTTATTCCCTTGTTTGATTCAGAAGCAGGTGGGACAGGTGAACTTTTGGATTGGAACTCGATTTCT
GACTGGGTTGGAAGGCAAGAGAGCCCCGAAAGCTTACATTTTATGTTAGCTGGTGGACTGACGCCAGAAA
ATGTTGGTGATGCGCTTAGATTAAATGGCGTTATTGGTGTTGATGTAAGCGGAGGTGTGGAGACAAATGG
TGTAAAAGACTCTAACAAAATAGCAAATTTCGTCAAAAATGCTAAGAAATAGGTTATTACTGAGTAGTAT
TTATTTAAGTATTGTTTGTGCACTTGCCGATCTATGCGGTGTGAAATACCGCACAGATGCGTAAGGAGAA
AATACCGCATCAGGAAATTGTAAGCGTTAATATTTTGTTAAAATTCGCGTTAAATTTTTGTTAAATCAGC
TCATTTTTTAACCAATAGGCCGAAATCGGCAAAATCCCTTATAAATCAAAAGAATAGACCGAGATAGGGT
[37 nt withheld, positions 7211-7247]
AAAGAACGTGGACTCCAACGTCAAAGG
[49 nt withheld, positions 7275-7323]
T
[91 nt withheld, positions 7325-7415]
G
[124 nt withheld, positions 7417-7540]
CCATTCGCCATTCAGGCTGCGCAACTGTTGGGAAGGGCGAT
