>Addgene plasmid #168405 | pTL344 | depositor partial sequence | sequence record 326505 | insert
GAATTCGTGGCCGAAGCCGTGATTAGCGTTCCGGTGCATTGCGATGGCTGCGCCCGCAAACTGCGTCGTA
GCGTGCAGCGCCTGGATGGTGTGGAAGAAGTGACCGTGGATTGCCGCACCAACACCGTGATTGTGCGTGG
CCCGAAAGCAGCAGTTGATCCTGCCGGTATTGTGGAAGTGCTGGATCGCCGCACCGGTAAAAAAGCACTG
CTGCTGAGCAGCCTGCCGAGCGCAAATCTGAAACCGCCGCTGAGCCCGGAAAAACGCAGCAGCGAAACCG
CCAAAAAAGGATCC
